>Addgene plasmid #146772 | pLNHA-C1-HsNot10_K | depositor full sequence | sequence record 289218 | Full Sequence
TAGTTATTAATAGTAATCAATTACGGGGTCATTAGTTCATAGCCCATATATGGAGTTCCGCGTTACATAA
CTTACGGTAAATGGCCCGCCTGGCTGACCGCCCAACGACCCCCGCCCATTGACGTCAATAATGACGTATG
TTCCCATAGTAACGCCAATAGGGACTTTCCATTGACGTCAATGGGTGGAGTATTTACGGTAAACTGCCCA
CTTGGCAGTACATCAAGTGTATCATATGCCAAGTACGCCCCCTATTGACGTCAATGACGGTAAATGGCCC
GCCTGGCATTATGCCCAGTACATGACCTTATGGGACTTTCCTACTTGGCAGTACATCTACGTATTAGTCA
TCGCTATTACCATGGTGATGCGGTTTTGGCAGTACATCAATGGGCGTGGATAGCGGTTTGACTCACGGGG
ATTTCCAAGTCTCCACCCCATTGACGTCAATGGGAGTTTGTTTTGGCACCAAAATCAACGGGACTTTCCA
AAATGTCGTAACAACTCCGCCCCATTGACGCAAATGGGCGGTAGGCGTGTACGGTGGGAGGTCTATATAA
GCAGAGCTCTCTGGCTAACTAGAGAACCCACTGCTTACTGGCTTATCGAAATTAATACGACTCACTATAG
GGAGACCCAAGCTCTAGCGCTACCGGTCGCCACCATGGACGCACAAACACGACGACGTGAGCGTCGCGCT
GAGAAACAAGCTCAATGGAAAGCTGCAAACGGTGGATCTCCTCCACATATGGCTTACCCATACGATGTTC
CAGATTACGCTCCTCCATCTCGAGCTGCTGCAGACAAGCCTGCAGATCAGGGAGCAGAGAAACATGAAGG
CACAGGTCAGTCCTCTGGGATCACTGATCAAGAGAAGGAGTTATCCACCAATGCTTTCCAAGCTTTCACA
TCTGGAAATTATGATGCCTGTCTACAACACCTTGCCTGTCTACAAGATATAAACAAAGATGATTATAAAA
TAATTTTGAATACAGCAGTAGCTGAGTTTTTTAAAAGTAACCAAACAACAACAGATAATTTGAGACAAAC
ACTTAACCAGCTGAAGAATCAGGTCCACTCAGCTGTTGAAGAAATGGATGGATTAGATGATGTTGAAAAC
AGCATGTTGTACTATAATCAAGCAGTCATTCTTTATCATCTGCGGCAGTATACAGAAGCCATATCAGTTG
GTGAAAAACTTTATCAGTTCATAGAGCCTTTTGAAGAAAAATTTGCCCAAGCAGTGTGTTTTTTGCTTGT
AGACCTGTATATATTAACCTACCAAGCTGAGAAAGCTTTGCATCTTCTTGCTGTCCTAGAAAAAATGATT
TCACAGGGTAACAATAACAAAAATGGAAAGAATGAGACTGGTAATAACAACAACAAAGATGGATCTAATC
ATAAAGCTGAAAGTGGAGCTCTAATAGAAGCTGCAAAATCAAAGATACATCAGTACAAAGTACGAGCTTA
TATCCAAATGAAGTCTCTGAAAGCATGTAAAAGGGAAATCAAGTCAGTCATGAATACAGCTGGAAATTCC
GCACCCTCTCTCTTTCTTAAAAGCAATTTTGAGTACTTAAGAGGTAATTATCGAAAAGCCGTGAAGCTAT
TAAATAGTTCAAACATTGCTGAGCATCCAGGATTCATGAAAACAGGTGAATGCTTGAGATGCATGTTCTG
GAATAACCTTGGTTGCATCCATTTTGCCATGAGCAAGCACAATTTGGGAATATTCTACTTTAAAAAGGCT
CTGCAAGAGAATGACAATGTCTGTGCACAGCTCAGTGCAGGTAGCACTGATCCAGGTAAAAAATTTTCAG
GAAGACCCATGTGTACGTTACTAACCAATAAGAGATATGAGTTGCTGTATAACTGTGGAATTCAGCTTCT
TCACATTGGAAGGCCTCTTGCTGCCTTCGAATGTCTGATTGAAGCTGTTCAGGTTTATCATGCAAATCCT
CGCCTCTGGCTACGGCTGGCTGAATGCTGCATTGCTGCCAATAAGGGGACTTCTGAACAAGAAACTAAAG
GCCTTCCCAGCAAAAAAGGAATTGTACAGTCTATTGTTGGTCAAGGCTATCATCGTAAAATAGTTTTGGC
ATCACAGTCTATACAGAATACTGTTTATAATGATGGTCAGTCTTCGGCCATTCCTGTAGCCAGTATGGAG
TTTGCAGCCATATGTCTCAGAAATGCCTTGTTGCTGCTACCTGAAGAACAGCAAGATCCAAAGCAGGAAA
ATGGGGCTAAAAATAGTAATCAATTAGGTGGGAACACAGAGAGCAGCGAAAGCAGTGAAACTTGCAGCAG
TAAAAGCCATGATGGAGATAAATTCATTCCAGCTCCACCTTCTTCTCCATTGAGAAAACAGGAATTAGAA
AACTTAAAGTGCTCCATACTTGCTTGCAGTGCCTACGTGGCTCTGGCTTTGGGTGATAACCTCATGGCTT
TGAATCATGCAGATAAACTTCTTCAGCAGCCCAAGCTGTCAGGATCTCTTAAGTTTTTGGGACATTTATA
TGCTGCAGAAGCCCTCATCTCTCTCGACAGAATATCTGATGCCATTACTCACTTGAACCCGGAGAATGTC
ACTGATGTCTCCTTAGGGATCTCTTCAAATGAGCAGGACCAAGGATCAGACAAAGGTGAAAATGAAGCAA
TGGAATCCTCTGGTAAGCGGGCCCCTCAGTGCTACCCCAGTTCCGTCAACTCTGCCAGGACTGTGATGCT
GTTCAACCTTGGCAGCGCTTACTGCCTGAGGAGCGAATATGACAAAGCCCGAAAGTGTCTCCACCAGGCG
GCTTCAATGATCCATCCTAAAGAGGTGCCCCCTGAGGCCATCTTGCTGGCAGTCTACCTTGAACTGCAGA
ATGGTAATACTCAGCTGGCCTTACAGATCATCAAAAGGAATCAGCTGCTCCCTGCAGTGAAAACACACTC
TGAAGTGAGAAAGAAGCCAGTGTTTCAGCCTGTCCACCCGATCCAGCCCATCCAAATGCCGGCTTTCACC
ACTGTGCAGAGAAAGTGAGGATCCACCGGATCTAGATAACTGATCATAATCAGCCATACCACATTTGTAG
AGGTTTTACTTGCTTTAAAAAACCTCCCACACCTCCCCCTGAACCTGAAACATAAAATGAATGCAATTGT
TGTTGTTAACTTGTTTATTGCAGCTTATAATGGTTACAAATAAAGCAATAGCATCACAAATTTCACAAAT
AAAGCATTTTTTTCACTGCATTCTAGTTGTGGTTTGTCCAAACTCATCAATGTATCTTAACGCGTAAATT
GTAAGCGTTAATATTTTGTTAAAATTCGCGTTAAATTTTTGTTAAATCAGCTCATTTTTTAACCAATAGG
CCGAAATCGGCAAAATCCCTTATAAATCAAAAGAATAGACCGAGATAGGGT
[37 nt withheld, positions 3412-3448]
AAAGAACGTGGACTCCAACGTCAAAGG
[49 nt withheld, positions 3476-3524]
T
[91 nt withheld, positions 3526-3616]
G
[124 nt withheld, positions 3618-3741]
CAGGTGGCACTTTTCGGGGAAATGTGCGCGGAACCCCTATTTGTTTATTTTTCTAAATACATTCAAATAT
GTATCCGCTCATGAGACAATAACCCTGATAAATGCTTCAATAATATTGAAAAAGGAAGAGTCCTGAGGCG
GAAAGAACCAGCTGTGGAATGTGTGTCAGTTAGGGTGTGGAAAGTCCCCAGGCTCCCCAGCAGGCAGAAG
TATGCAAAGCATGCATCTCAATTAGTCAGCAACCAGGTGTGGAAAGTCCCCAGGCTCCCCAGCAGGCAGA
AGTATGCAAAGCATGCATCTCAATTAGTCAGCAACCATAGTCCCGCCCCTAACTCCGCCCATCCCGCCCC
TAACTCCGCCCAGTTCCGCCCATTCTCCGCCCCATGGCTGACTAATTTTTTTTATTTATGCAGAGGCCGA
GGCCGCCTCGGCCTCTGAGCTATTCCAGAAGTAGTGAGGAGGCTTTTTTGGAGGCCTAGGCTTTTGCAAA
GATCGATCAAGAGACAGGATGAGGATCGTTTCGCATGATTGAACAAGATGGATTGCACGCAGGTTCTCCG
GCCGCTTGGGTGGAGAGGCTATTCGGCTATGACTGGGCACAACAGACAATCGGCTGCTCTGATGCCGCCG
TGTTCCGGCTGTCAGCGCAGGGGCGCCCGGTTCTTTTTGTCAAGACCGACCTGTCCGGTGCCCTGAATGA
ACTGCAAGACGAGGCAGCGCGGCTATCGTGGCTGGCCACGACGGGCGTTCCTTGCGCAGCTGTGCTCGAC
GTTGTCACTGAAGCGGGAAGGGACTGGCTGCTATTGGGCGAAGTGCCGGGGCAGGATCTCCTGTCATCTC
ACCTTGCTCCTGCCGAGAAAGTATCCATCATGGCTGATGCAATGCGGCGGCTGCATACGCTTGATCCGGC
TACCTGCCCATTCGACCACCAAGCGAAACATCGCATCGAGCGAGCACGTACTCGGATGGAAGCCGGTCTT
GTCGATCAGGATGATCTGGACGAAGAGCATCAGGGGCTCGCGCCAGCCGAACTGTTCGCCAGGCTCAAGG
CGAGCATGCCCGACGGCGAGGATCTCGTCGTGACCCATGGCGATGCCTGCTTGCCGAATATCATGGTGGA
AAATGGCCGCTTTTCTGGATTCATCGACTGTGGCCGGCTGGGTGTGGCGGACCGCTATCAGGACATAGCG
TTGGCTACCCGTGATATTGCTGAAGAGCTTGGCGGCGAATGGGCTGACCGCTTCCTCGTGCTTTACGGTA
TCGCCGCTCCCGATTCGCAGCGCATCGCCTTCTATCGCCTTCTTGACGAGTTCTTCTGAGCGGGACTCTG
GGGTTCGAAATGACCGACCAAGCGACGCCCAACCTGCCATCACGAGATTTCGATTCCACCGCCGCCTTCT
ATGAAAGGTTGGGCTTCGGAATCGTTTTCCGGGACGCCGGCTGGATGATCCTCCAGCGCGGGGATCTCAT
GCTGGAGTTCTTCGCCCACCCTAGGGGGAGGCTAACTGAAACACGGAAGGAGACAATACCGGAAGGAACC
CGCGCTATGACGGCAATAAAAAGACAGAATAAAACGCACGGTGTTGGGTCGTTTGTTCATAAACGCGGGG
TTCGGTCCCAGGGCTGGCACTCTGTCGATACCCCACCGAGACCCCATTGGGGCCAATACGCCCGCGTTTC
TTCCTTTTCCCCACCCCACCCCCCAAGTTCGGGTGAAGGCCCAGGGCTCGCAGCCAACGTCGGGGCGGCA
GGCCCTGCCATAGCCTCAGGTTACTCATATATACTTTAGATTGATTTAAAACTTCATTTTTAATTTAAAA
GGATCTAGGTGAAGATCCTTTTTGATAATCTCATGACCAAAATCCCTTAACGTGAGTTTTCGTTCCACTG
AGCGTCAGACCCCGTAGAAAAGATCAAAGGATCTTCTTGAGATCCTTTTTTTCTGCGCGTAATCTGCTGC
TTGCAAACAAAAAAACCACCGCTACCAGCGGTGGTTTGTTTGCCGGATCAAGAGCTACCAACTCTTTTTC
CGAAGGTAACTGGCTTCAGCAGAGCGCAGATACCAAATACTGTCCTTCTAGTGTAGCCGTAGTTAGGCCA
CCACTTCAAGAACTCTGTAGCACCGCCTACATACCTCGCTCTGCTAATCCTGTTACCAGTGGCTGCTGCC
AGTGGCGATAAGTCGTGTCTTACCGGGTTGGACTCAAGACGATAGTTACCGGATAAGGCGCAGCGGTCGG
GCTGAACGGGGGGTTCGTGCACACAGCCCAGCTTGGAGCGAACGACCTACACCGAACTGAGATACCTACA
GCGTGAGCTATGAGAAAGCGCCACGCTTCCCGAAGGGAGAAAGGCGGACAGGTATCCGGTAAGCGGCAGG
GTCGGAACAGGAGAGCGCACGAGGGAGCTTCCAGGGGGAAACGCCTGGTATCTTTATAGTCCTGTCGGGT
TTCGCCACCTCTGACTTGAGCGTCGATTTTTGTGATGCTCGTCAGGGGGGCGGAGCCTATGGAAAAACGC
CAGCAACGCGGCCTTTTTACGGTTCCTGGCCTTTTGCTGGCCTTTTGCTCACATGTTCTTTCCTGCGTTA
TCCCCTGATTCTGTGGATAACCGTATTACCGCCATGCAT
Features (pLannotate 1.2.2; 17 found; start..end, strand, type, name):
     61..364     +  enhancer       CMV enhancer: human cytomegalovirus immediate early enhancer
    365..568     +  promoter       CMV promoter: human cytomegalovirus (CMV) immediate early promoter
    564..597     +  LTR            5' LTR (truncated) (fragment): truncated 5' long terminal repeat (LTR) from HIV-1
    613..631     +  promoter       T7 promoter: promoter for bacteriophage T7 RNA polymerase
    665..730     +  CDS            N (fragment): REGN_LAMBD - Experimental evidence at protein level: Swiss-Prot protein existence level 1. Plays a role as a transcriptional antitermination factor that allows the virus to initiate its lytic phase. Activates expression of the delayed viral early genes by modifying host RNA polymerase (RNAP) into a form that is resistant to termination signals. This antitermination function requires the host NusA protein which serves to stabilize the interaction between antitermination protein N and host RNA polymerase. From Escherichia phage lambda (Bacteriophage lambda).
    755..781     +  CDS            3xHA (fragment): three tandem HA epitope tags
    797..3025    +  CDS            CNOT10: CNO10_HUMAN - Experimental evidence at protein level: Swiss-Prot protein existence level 1. Component of the CCR4-NOT complex which is one of the major cellular mRNA deadenylases and is linked to various cellular processes including bulk mRNA degradation, miRNA-mediated repression, translational repression during translational initiation and general transcription regulation. Additional complex functions may be a consequence of its influence on mRNA expression. Is not required for association of CNOT7 to the CCR4-NOT complex. From Homo sapiens (Human).
   3051..3135    +  CDS            large T antigen (fragment): large T antigen from SV40 (simian virus 40)
   3158..3279    +  polyA_signal   SV40 poly(A) signal: SV40 polyadenylation signal
   3313..3741    -  rep_origin     f1 ori (sequence partly withheld): f1 bacteriophage origin of replication; arrow indicates direction of (+) strand synthesis
   3768..3872    +  promoter       AmpR promoter: bla
   3874..4231    +  promoter       SV40 promoter: SV40 enhancer and early promoter
   4266..5060    +  CDS            NeoR/KanR: aminoglycoside phosphotransferase from Tn5; aph(3')-II (or nptII); confers resistance to neomycin, kanamycin, and G418 (Geneticin®)
   5081..5233    +  CDS            ble (fragment): BLE_KLEPN - Experimental evidence at protein level: Swiss-Prot protein existence level 1. Binding protein with a strong affinity to the bleomycin family of antibiotics. Binds to CL990; an antimitotic-antibiotic compound. From Klebsiella pneumoniae.
   5292..5339    +  polyA_signal   HSV TK poly(A) signal: herpes simplex virus thymidine kinase polyadenylation signal (Cole and Stacy, 1985)
   5430..5446    -  polyA_signal   bGH poly(A) signal (fragment): bovine growth hormone polyadenylation signal
   5668..6256    +  rep_origin     ori: high-copy-number ColE1/pMB1/pBR322/pUC origin of replication
