[The description below was written by a language model from this plasmid's Addgene catalogue record and pLannotate feature annotations shown in this document.]
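Description:
pLNHA-C1-HsNot10_K is a 6,370 nt mammalian expression plasmid encoding human CNOT10 (HsNot10), a component of the CCR4-NOT deadenylase complex. The catalogue lists the backbone as unknown. The feature layout is a CMV-driven cassette followed by an f1 ori, a dual bacterial/SV40 promoter driving NeoR/KanR with an HSV TK polyadenylation signal, and a high-copy ColE1/pUC origin, which is typical of a C1-style mammalian expression vector. The plasmid is propagated in E. coli under kanamycin selection. The same aminoglycoside phosphotransferase gene, expressed from the SV40 early promoter, can confer G418 resistance in mammalian cells.

Expression is driven by the human CMV immediate early enhancer and promoter, and a T7 promoter lies just upstream of the coding region. The open reading frame begins with a short fragment of the bacteriophage lambda N protein, followed by an HA epitope (annotated as a partial match to 3xHA), and then the full CNOT10 coding sequence. It ends at an SV40 poly(A) signal. The record notes two silent changes relative to the NCBI reference sequence and states that the cDNA came from a Kazusa clone. The lambda N peptide binds BoxB RNA hairpins, so an N-terminal lambdaN-HA fusion of this kind is commonly used to tether a protein to a BoxB-containing reporter mRNA, while the HA tag allows detection or immunoprecipitation. The record itself states only mammalian expression as the purpose, in the context of work on recruitment of deadenylase complexes to miRNA targets. Several small annotated fragments (HIV-1 LTR, SV40 large T antigen, ble, bGH poly(A)) are probably incidental sequence matches rather than functional elements. The depositor sequence may be theoretical.
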