Addgene plasmid #146772: pLNHA-C1-HsNot10_K
Purpose: Mammalian Expression of HsNot10
Depositing lab: Elisa Izaurralde. Depositing organization: Max Planck Institute for Developmental Biology. Publication: GW182 proteins directly recruit cytoplasmic deadenylase complexes to miRNA targets. Braun JE, Huntzinger E, Fauser M, Izaurralde E. Mol Cell. 2011 Oct 7;44(1):120-33. 10.1016/j.molcel.2011.09.007 PubMed 21981923.
Backbone
  Vector backbone: Unknown
  Vector type: Mammalian Expression
Growth in bacteria
  Bacterial resistance: Kanamycin, 50 μg/mL
  Growth temperature: 37°C
  Growth strain: DH5alpha
  Copy number: High Copy
Gene/Insert
  Gene/Insert name: HsNot10
  Species: H. sapiens (human)
  Mutation: two silent mutation compared to the sequence given by NCBI: NM_015442.1
  Entrez Gene: CNOT10 (a.k.a. FLJ12890, FLJ13165, DKFZp434K115)
  Cloning method: Unknown
Terms and licenses: Academic/Nonprofit Terms; Industry Terms: Not Available to Industry
Depositor comments: CNOT10 cloned from Kazusa clone: on15275 Plasmids from this collection were made available to the research community and donated after the lab closed. Please note that the sequence provided by the depositing laboratory may be theoretical/predicted or based on Sanger sequencing results. There may be discrepancies between sequencing results obtained by Addgene and the depositor sequence. If an Addgene verified sequence is not available, please contact before placing your order to request that our lab fully sequence the plasmid.
How to cite: pLNHA-C1-HsNot10_K was a gift from Elisa Izaurralde (Addgene plasmid # 146772 ; http://n2t.net/addgene:146772 ; RRID:Addgene_146772)
